>Addgene plasmid #100496 | pCMV_mEm_4GS_LF82_356 | addgene full sequence | sequence record 212755 | Addgene NGS Result
CTGCGCAACTGTTGGGAAGGGCGATCGGTGCGGGCCTCTTCGCTATTACGCCAGCTGGCGAAAGGGGGAT
GTGCTGCAAGGCGATTAAGTTGGGTAACGCCAGGGTTTTCCCAGTCACGACGTTGTAAAACGACGGCCAG
TGAGTTCGAGCTTGCATGCCTGCAGGTCGTTACATAACTTACGGTAAATGGCCCGCCTGGCTGACCGCCC
AACGACCCCCGCCCATTGACGTCAATAATGACGTATGTTCCCATAGTAACGCCAATAGGGACTTTCCATT
GACGTCAATGGGTGGAGTATTTACGGTAAACTGCCCACTTGGCAGTACATCAAGTGTATCATATGCCAAG
TACGCCCCCTATTGACGTCAATGACGGTAAATGGCCCGCCTGGCATTATGCCCAGTACATGACCTTATGG
GACTTTCCTACTTGGCAGTACATCTACGTATTAGTCATCGCTATTACCATGGTGATGCGGTTTTGGCAGT
ACATCAATGGGCGTGGATAGCGGTTTGACTCACGGGGATTTCCAAGTCTCCACCCCATTGACGTCAATGG
GAGTTTGTTTTGGCACCAAAATCAACGGGACTTTCCAAAATGTCGTAACAACTCCGCCCCATTGACGCAA
ATGGGCGGTAGGCGTGTACGGTGGGAGGTCTATATAAGCAGAGCTCGTTTAGTGAACCGTCAGATCGCCT
GGAGACGCCATCCACGCTGTTTTGACCTCCATAGAAGACACCGGGACCGATCCAGCCTCCGGACTCTAGA
GGATCCGGTACTAGAGGAACTGAAAAACCAGAAAGTTAACTGGTAAGTTTAGTCTTTTTGTCTTTTATTT
CAGGTCCCGGATCCGGTGGTGGTGCAAATCAAAGAACTGCTCCTCAGTGGATGTTGCCTTTACTTCTAGG
CCTGTACGGAAGTGTTACTTCTGCTCTAAAAGCTGCGGAATTGTACCCGCGGGCCCACCATGGTGAGCAA
GGGCGAGGAGCTGTTCACCGGGGTGGTGCCCATCCTGGTCGAGCTGGACGGCGACGTAAACGGCCACAAG
TTCAGCGTGTCCGGCGAGGGCGAGGGCGATGCCACCTACGGCAAGCTGACCCTGAAGTTCATCTGCACCA
CCGGCAAGCTGCCCGTGCCCTGGCCCACCCTCGTGACCACCTTGACCTACGGCGTGCAGTGCTTCGCCCG
CTACCCCGACCACATGAAGCAGCACGACTTCTTCAAGTCCGCCATGCCCGAAGGCTACGTCCAGGAGCGC
ACCATCTTCTTCAAGGACGACGGCAACTACAAGACCCGCGCCGAGGTGAAGTTCGAGGGCGACACCCTGG
TGAACCGCATCGAGCTGAAGGGCATCGACTTCAAGGAGGACGGCAACATCCTGGGGCACAAGCTGGAGTA
CAACTACAACAGCCACAAGGTCTATATCACCGCCGACAAGCAGAAGAACGGCATCAAGGTGAACTTCAAG
ACCCGCCACAACATCGAGGACGGCAGCGTGCAGCTCGCCGACCACTACCAGCAGAACACCCCCATCGGCG
ACGGCCCCGTGCTGCTGCCCGACAACCACTACCTGAGCACCCAGTCCAAGCTGAGCAAAGACCCCAACGA
GAAGCGCGATCACATGGTCCTGCTGGAGTTCGTGACCGCCGCCGGGATCACTCTCGGCATGGACGAGCTG
TACAAGCGAATTGGTGGAGGGGGCGGTTCCGGTGGCGGAGGTTCCCGAATTCGTCGACGGAGATCTGATA
TGGCACTAATAATCTTTAGTAGGTTATTGGATCCGCTTGAATATGGTATTATGGCAATGGCTACAGTTAT
ATCTAACTTCGCTCTTATTATAAGGGATTTGGGAACAGGTGCAGCCGTTATTCAAAGGAAAGTTATCAGT
AATGATTTGCTATCTTCAATATTTTGGCTGAATATCATCATGGGGTTATTAGTAATGGTGGCAATAATTA
TTTGTGCTCCATTATTATCTGAATTCTTCAAAGAATCAAAATTATGCAATGTGTTGTTATTACTTTCAGT
AACATTCCCTCTGGCTAGTGCAGCGATTGTACACCAGGCAAACCTCGAAAGAGAATTTCAATTTGCAAAA
GTTTGTTCAATTGAAATAGCTTCTTCATTAATATCCTTCTTAATTGGAATAGTCTGTGCTATCAAAAATT
ATGGTGTCTATAGTTTAGTCGCATTAACAATCAGTCAAGCAATGATTTCAACTCTTGGAATGTGGTTTGC
TTCAAAATGGAGACCACAGTTTAAGGTTAATTGGTCTGAAATTCAGGAAGTTTATTCTTTTAGTGGTAAT
CTGACTCTTTTTAATATGGTGAATTATTTTTCAAGAAATAGTGATGGAATTATTATCGGTAGATTTTTTT
CGAGTGCCATTCTAGGTGCCTACTCATTAGCTTACAGAATAATGTTATTTCCTGTACAAAGCTTAACCTC
AGTTATATCAAGATCATTATATCCAGTGATAAGCAGGATGCAAGATGATGTCAATAGTATCAATCATGTT
TACATGAGAACGTTAGCGTTCATTTCTACTTTAACTTTACCACTCATGATGGGGTTATGGTCGATAAGGA
ACGAATTTGTTATGGAAATTTTAGGAGCCAAATGGATTTCAGTTGTGGGAATACTTTCATGGTTGGCACC
TACAGGATATATCCAATCTCTTGTTAGTACAACAGGTACTATTTTAATGGCGTGTGGTAGAGCCAATATA
TTATTTTACCTCGGTGTTGCAGCTGCTGTTTTACAAGTTTCTGCATTTCTTATTGGGGCACAATTTAATA
TTACAACACTCTCAATGCTTTATTTCTATTCAAACTTAATTAATAGCTTTATTGCTATGTATTTTGTAAT
GAAATGTATAAATGGAAGCTTGATGATCTTAATTAAAAAATTAGTCCCTTCGATTGTCTCTACAGGTGTT
ATGCTTATATATGTGAAGATTATTTTGAAAATTAAAGAGATATGGTTATGGAGTGATTTAGTAACATTGA
TTGTTTCAATTCTGGGCGGTATGACTATATATACTTTTATTTATATAGTCTTTTTCAAACAATCGATTAG
AGAAAATTTTCCTTCAACATTATCTACTAAAATAATAAAATCATGAATCGGTACCCTCGAGAAGCTTGCG
GCCGCGGGGATCCAGACATGATAAGATACATTGATGAGTTTGGACAAACCACAACTAGAATGCAGTGAAA
AAAATGCTTTATTTGTGAAATTTGTGATGCTATTGCTTTATTTGTAACCATTATAAGCTGCAATAAACAA
GTTAACAACAACAATTGCATTCATTTTATGTTTCAGGTTCAGGGGGAGGTGTGGGAGGTTTTTTCGGATC
CTCTAGAGTCGATCTGCAGGCATGCTAGCTTGGCGTAATCATGGTCATAGCTGTTTCCTGTGTGAAATTG
TTATCCGCTCACAATTCCACACAACATACGAGCCGGAAGCATAAAGTGTAAAGCCTGGGGTGCCTAATGA
GTGAGCTAACTCACATTAATTGCGTTGCGCTCACTGCCCGCTTTCCAGTCGGGAAACCTGTCGTGCCAGC
TGCATTAATGAATCGGCCAACGCGCGGGGAGAGGCGGTTTGCGTATTGGGCGCTCTTCCGCTTCCTCGCT
CACTGACTCGCTGCGCTCGGTCGTTCGGCTGCGGCGAGCGGTATCAGCTCACTCAAAGGCGGTAATACGG
TTATCCACAGAATCAGGGGATAACGCAGGAAAGAACATGTGAGCAAAAGGCCAGCAAAAGGCCAGGAACC
GTAAAAAGGCCGCGTTGCTGGCGTTTTTCCATAGGCTCCGCCCCCCTGACGAGCATCACAAAAATCGACG
CTCAAGTCAGAGGTGGCGAAACCCGACAGGACTATAAAGATACCAGGCGTTTCCCCCTGGAAGCTCCCTC
GTGCGCTCTCCTGTTCCGACCCTGCCGCTTACCGGATACCTGTCCGCCTTTCTCCCTTCGGGAAGCGTGG
CGCTTTCTCATAGCTCACGCTGTAGGTATCTCAGTTCGGTGTAGGTCGTTCGCTCCAAGCTGGGCTGTGT
GCACGAACCCCCCGTTCAGCCCGACCGCTGCGCCTTATCCGGTAACTATCGTCTTGAGTCCAACCCGGTA
AGACACGACTTATCGCCACTGGCAGCAGCCACTGGTAACAGGATTAGCAGAGCGAGGTATGTAGGCGGTG
CTACAGAGTTCTTGAAGTGGTGGCCTAACTACGGCTACACTAGAAGAACAGTATTTGGTATCTGCGCTCT
GCTGAAGCCAGTTACCTTCGGAAAAAGAGTTGGTAGCTCTTGATCCGGCAAACAAACCACCGCTGGTAGC
GGTGGTTTTTTTGTTTGCAAGCAGCAGATTACGCGCAGAAAAAAAGGATCTCAAGAAGATCCTTTGATCT
TTTCTACGGGGTCTGACGCTCAGTGGAACGAAAACTCACGTTAAGGGATTTTGGTCATGAGATTATCAAA
AAGGATCTTCACCTAGATCCTTTTAAATTAAAAATGAAGTTTTAAATCAATCTAAAGTATATATGAGTAA
ACTTGGTCTGACAGTTACCAATGCTTAATCAGTGAGGCACCTATCTCAGCGATCTGTCTATTTCGTTCAT
CCATAGTTGCCTGACTCCCCGTCGTGTAGATAACTACGATACGGGAGGGCTTACCATCTGGCCCCAGTGC
TGCAATGATACCGCGAGACCCACGCTCACCGGCTCCAGATTTATCAGCAATAAACCAGCCAGCCGGAAGG
GCCGAGCGCAGAAGTGGTCCTGCAACTTTATCCGCCTCCATCCAGTCTATTAATTGTTGCCGGGAAGCTA
GAGTAAGTAGTTCGCCAGTTAATAGTTTGCGCAACGTTGTTGCCATTGCTACAGGCATCGTGGTGTCACG
CTCGTCGTTTGGTATGGCTTCATTCAGCTCCGGTTCCCAACGATCAAGGCGAGTTACATGATCCCCCATG
TTGTGCAAAAAAGCGGTTAGCTCCTTCGGTCCTCCGATCGTTGTCAGAAGTAAGTTGGCCGCAGTGTTAT
CACTCATGGTTATGGCAGCACTGCATAATTCTCTTACTGTCATGCCATCCGTAAGATGCTTTTCTGTGAC
TGGTGAGTACTCAACCAAGTCATTCTGAGAATAGTGTATGCGGCGACCGAGTTGCTCTTGCCCGGCGTCA
ATACGGGATAATACCGCGCCACATAGCAGAACTTTAAAAGTGCTCATCATTGGAAAACGTTCTTCGGGGC
GAAAACTCTCAAGGATCTTACCGCTGTTGAGATCCAGTTCGATGTAACCCACTCGTGCACCCAACTGATC
TTCAGCATCTTTTACTTTCACCAGCGTTTCTGGGTGAGCAAAAACAGGAAGGCAAAATGCCGCAAAAAAG
GGAATAAGGGCGACACGGAAATGTTGAATACTCATACTCTTCCTTTTTCAATATTATTGAAGCATTTATC
AGGGTTATTGTCTCATGAGCGGATACATATTTGAATGTATTTAGAAAAATAAACAAATAGGGGTTCCGCG
CACATTTCCCCGAAAAGTGCCACCTGACGTCTAAGAAACCATTATTATCATGACATTAACCTATAAAAAT
AGGCGTATCACGAGGCCCTTTCGTCTCGCGCGTTTCGGTGATGACGGTGAAAACCTCTGACACATGCAGC
TCCCGGAGACGGTCACAGCTTGTCTGTAAGCGGATGCCGGGAGCAGACAAGCCCGTCAGGGCGCGTCAGC
GGGTGTTGGCGGGTGTCGGGGCTGGCTTAACTATGCGGCATCAGAGCAGATTGTACTGAGAGTGCACCAT
ATGCGGTGTGAAATACCGCACAGATGCGTAAGGAGAAAATACCGCATCAGGCGCCATTCGCCATTCAGG
Features (pLannotate 1.2.2; 16 found; start..end, strand, type, name):
    149..169     -  misc_feature   MCS (fragment): pUC18/19 multiple cloning site
    168..471     +  enhancer       CMV enhancer: human cytomegalovirus immediate early enhancer
    472..675     +  promoter       CMV promoter: human cytomegalovirus (CMV) immediate early promoter
    813..909     +  intron         SV40 intron: modified SV40 intron with splice donor and acceptor sites
    970..1686    +  CDS            mEmerald: mEmerald is a basic (constitutively fluorescent) green fluorescent protein published in 1998, derived from Aequorea victoria. It is reported to be a very rapidly-maturing monomer with moderate acid sensitivity.
   3159..3293    -  polyA_signal   SV40 poly(A) signal: SV40 polyadenylation signal
   3428..3444    -  protein_bind   lac operator: The lac repressor binds to the lac operator to inhibit transcription in E. coli. This inhibition can be relieved by adding lactose or isopropyl-β-D-thiogalactopyranoside (IPTG). lac repressor encoded by lacI
   3452..3482    -  promoter       lac promoter: promoter for the E. coli lac operon
   3497..3518    -  protein_bind   CAP binding site: CAP binding activates transcription in the presence of cAMP. E. coli catabolite activator protein
   3531..3623    -  CDS            lacI (fragment): lac repressor; lacI; The lac repressor binds to the lac operator to inhibit transcription in E. coli. This inhibition can be relieved by adding lactose or isopropyl-β-D-thiogalactopyranoside (IPTG).
   3806..4394    -  rep_origin     ori: high-copy-number ColE1/pMB1/pBR322/pUC origin of replication
   4565..5425    -  CDS            AmpR: β-lactamase; bla; confers resistance to ampicillin, carbenicillin, and related antibiotics
   5426..5530    -  promoter       AmpR promoter: bla
   5625..5660    +  CDS            rop (fragment): Rop protein, which maintains plasmids at low copy number; rop
   5762..5861    +  misc_feature   bom (fragment): basis of mobility region from pBR322
   5867..143     -  CDS            lacZα (fragment) (across the origin): LacZα fragment of β-galactosidase; lacZ fragment
