[The description below was written by a language model from this plasmid's Addgene catalogue record and pLannotate feature annotations shown in this document.]
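Description:
pCMV_mEm_4GS_LF82_356 is a mammalian expression plasmid built on a pCMV backbone that produces the protein encoded by the E. coli LF82_356 coding sequence as a fusion to the green fluorescent protein mEmerald. The full sequenced plasmid is 5,879 nt, consistent with the recorded 4,502 bp backbone plus a 1,377 bp insert. In bacteria it is maintained at high copy through a ColE1/pUC-type origin and selected with ampicillin via the β-lactamase gene and its native promoter. Residual pUC/pBR322-derived fragments (lac promoter and operator, CAP site, partial lacI, lacZα, rop and bom) are backbone remnants with no evident role in the payload. No mammalian selection marker is annotated, so the plasmid appears suited to transient expression.

The expression cassette consists of the human cytomegalovirus immediate early enhancer and promoter, followed by a modified SV40 intron with splice donor and acceptor sites, which generally aids mRNA processing and expression. Next comes the mEmerald open reading frame, which sits N-terminal to the insert. The bacterial gene, introduced by ligation independent cloning, is not annotated in the feature table. It presumably occupies the unannotated interval between the end of mEmerald and the SV40 polyadenylation signal that closes the cassette. The "4GS" in the name suggests a glycine-serine linker between the fluorescent protein and the bacterial protein, though the record does not describe it explicitly, nor does it state the function of LF82_356. The construct comes from a collection used for a multi-phenotypic imaging screen in HeLa cells, in which exogenously expressed, fluorescently tagged bacterial proteins were examined to identify candidate effectors by their localisation and effects on host cells.
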