Addgene plasmid #100496: pCMV_mEm_4GS_LF82_356
Purpose: Mammalian expression of E. coli LF82_356 CDS fused to mEmerald
Depositing lab: Alan Huett. Depositing organization: University of Nottingham. Publication: A multi-phenotypic imaging screen to identify bacterial effectors by exogenous expression in a HeLa cell line. Collins A, Huett A. Sci Data. 2018 May 15;5:180081. doi: 10.1038/sdata.2018.81. PubMed 29762554.
Backbone
  Vector backbone: pCMV
  Backbone size w/o insert (bp): 4502
  Vector type: Mammalian Expression
Growth in bacteria
  Bacterial resistance: Ampicillin, 100 μg/mL
  Growth temperature: 37°C
  Growth strain: XL1 Blue
  Copy number: High Copy
Gene/Insert
  Gene/Insert name: LF82_356
  Insert size (bp): 1377
  Promoter: CMV
  Tag / fusion protein: mEmerald (N terminal on backbone)
  Cloning method: Ligation Independent Cloning
  Sequencing primers: 5′ ACTTCTGCTCTAAAAGCTGCGG; 3′ CACTGCATTCTAGTTGTGGTTTGTC
Terms and licenses: Academic/Nonprofit Terms; Industry Terms: Not Available to Industry
How to cite: pCMV_mEm_4GS_LF82_356 was a gift from Alan Huett (Addgene plasmid # 100496 ; http://n2t.net/addgene:100496 ; RRID:Addgene_100496)
